Addgene plasmid #81677: pDONR223_CTNNB1_p.I35S
Purpose: Gateway Donor vector containing CTNNB1, part of the Target Accelerator Plasmid Collection.
Depositing lab: Jesse Boehm & William Hahn & David Root. Depositing organization: Broad Institute. Publication: Systematic Functional Interrogation of Rare Cancer Variants Identifies Oncogenic Alleles. Kim E, Ilic N, Shrestha Y, Zou L, Kamburov A, Zhu C, Yang X, Lubonja R, Tran N, Nguyen C, Lawrence MS, Piccioni F, Bagul M, Doench JG, Chouinard CR, Wu X, Hogstrom L, Natoli T, Tamayo P, Horn H, Corsello SM, Lage K, Root DE, Subramanian A, Golub TR, Getz G, Boehm JS, Hahn WC. Cancer Discov. 2016 Jul;6(7):714-26. doi: 10.1158/2159-8290.CD-16-0160. Epub 2016 May 4. PubMed 27147599.
Backbone
  Vector backbone: pDONR223
  Backbone manufacturer: Invitrogen
  Backbone size w/o insert (bp): 2790
  Vector type: Gateway Entry vector
Growth in bacteria
  Bacterial resistance: Spectinomycin, 50 μg/mL
  Growth temperature: 37°C
  Growth strain: DH5alpha
  Copy number: High Copy
Gene/Insert
  Gene/Insert name: CTNNB1 (alt name: NM_001904.3)
  Species: H. sapiens (human)
  Mutation: I35S
  Entrez Gene: CTNNB1 (a.k.a. CTNNB, EVR7, MRD19, NEDSDV, armadillo)
  Promoter: None
  Cloning method: Gateway Cloning
  Sequencing primers: 5′ M13pUC-fwd; 3′ M13-Rev
Terms and licenses: Academic/Nonprofit Terms; Industry Terms: Not Available to Industry
Depositor comments: Closed state: stop codon immediately follows insert
How to cite: pDONR223_CTNNB1_p.I35S was a gift from Jesse Boehm & William Hahn & David Root (Addgene plasmid # 81677 ; http://n2t.net/addgene:81677 ; RRID:Addgene_81677)
