[The description below was written by a language model from this plasmid's Addgene catalogue record and pLannotate feature annotations shown in this document.]
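Description:
pDONR223_CTNNB1_p.I35S is a Gateway entry clone built on the Invitrogen pDONR223 backbone and carrying the human CTNNB1 (β-catenin) open reading frame with an I35S point substitution. It belongs to the Target Accelerator Plasmid Collection, a set of wild-type and cancer-associated variant ORFs assembled for systematic functional testing of rare tumour alleles. The plasmid is propagated in E. coli at high copy from a ColE1/pUC-type origin and is selected with spectinomycin through the aadA (SmR) aminoglycoside adenylyltransferase gene. This gene sits downstream of a class 1 integron Pc promoter fragment and a short remnant of a gentamicin resistance gene.

The roughly 2.3 kb CTNNB1 coding sequence lies between two attL recombination sites. The automated annotation labels both as attL3, but they function as the flanking pair for an LR Clonase reaction that moves the ORF directionally into any compatible destination vector. The clone is in the "closed" configuration, with a stop codon directly after the insert, so it is suited to native or N-terminally tagged expression rather than C-terminal fusions. No promoter drives the insert in this vector, so expression depends on the destination plasmid chosen. rrnB T1 and T2 terminators upstream of the cassette insulate it from read-through transcription. A T7 promoter lies just outside the downstream att site, and small lacI and lacZα fragments are backbone remnants. β-catenin acts in both cadherin-mediated adhesion and Wnt-pathway transcription, and this clone serves as a source for building expression constructs to assay the functional consequences of the I35S variant.
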