Features (pLannotate 1.2.2; 12 found; start..end, strand, type, name):
     10..598     +  rep_origin     ori: high-copy-number ColE1/pMB1/pBR322/pUC origin of replication
    781..873     +  CDS            lacI (fragment): lac repressor; lacI; The lac repressor binds to the lac operator to inhibit transcription in E. coli. This inhibition can be relieved by adding lactose or isopropyl-β-D-thiogalactopyranoside (IPTG).
    928..955     -  terminator     rrnB T2 terminator: transcription terminator T2 from the E. coli rrnB gene
   1087..1130    +  terminator     rrnB T1 terminator: Escherichia coli rrnB; transcription terminator T1 from the E. coli rrnB gene
   1177..1213    -  CDS            lacZα (fragment): LacZα fragment of β-galactosidase; lacZ fragment
   1230..1325    +  protein_bind   attL3: mutant version of attL; recombination site for the Gateway® LR reaction LR Clonase™
   1331..3676    +  CDS            CTNNB1 (sequence partly withheld): protein involved both in cell-cell adhesion as part of the cadherin protein complex, and in gene transcription as part of the Wnt signaling pathway; CTNNB1; also known as catenin beta-1; related to Drosophila armadillo
   3681..3776    -  protein_bind   attL3: mutant version of attL; recombination site for the Gateway® LR reaction LR Clonase™
   3795..3813    -  promoter       T7 promoter: promoter for bacteriophage T7 RNA polymerase
   4003..4026    +  promoter       Pc promoter (fragment): intI1 (promoter lies within the coding sequence); class 1 integron promoter
   4202..4258    +  CDS            GmR (fragment): gentamycin acetyltransferase; aacC1; confers resistance to gentamycin
   4265..5056    +  CDS            SmR: aminoglycoside adenylyltransferase (Murphy, 1985); aadA; confers resistance to spectinomycin and streptomycin
>Addgene plasmid #81677 | pDONR223_CTNNB1_p.I35S | addgene full sequence | sequence record 167963 | Addgene NGS Result
AGGATCTTCTTGAGATCCTTTTTTTCTGCGCGTAATCTGCTGCTTGCAAACAAAAAAACCACCGCTACCA
GCGGTGGTTTGTTTGCCGGATCAAGAGCTACCAACTCTTTTTCCGAAGGTAACTGGCTTCAGCAGAGCGC
AGATACCAAATACTGTTCTTCTAGTGTAGCCGTAGTTAGGCCACCACTTCAAGAACTCTGTAGCACCGCC
TACATACCTCGCTCTGCTAATCCTGTTACCAGTGGCTGCTGCCAGTGGCGATAAGTCGTGTCTTACCGGG
TTGGACTCAAGACGATAGTTACCGGATAAGGCGCAGCGGTCGGGCTGAACGGGGGGTTCGTGCACACAGC
CCAGCTTGGAGCGAACGACCTACACCGAACTGAGATACCTACAGCGTGAGCTATGAGAAAGCGCCACGCT
TCCCGAAGGGAGAAAGGCGGACAGGTATCCGGTAAGCGGCAGGGTCGGAACAGGAGAGCGCACGAGGGAG
CTTCCAGGGGGAAACGCCTGGTATCTTTATAGTCCTGTCGGGTTTCGCCACCTCTGACTTGAGCGTCGAT
TTTTGTGATGCTCGTCAGGGGGGCGGAGCCTATGGAAAAACGCCAGCAACGCGGCCTTTTTACGGTTCCT
GGCCTTTTGCTGGCCTTTTGCTCACATGTTCTTTCCTGCGTTATCCCCTGATTCTGTGGATAACCGTATT
ACCGCCTTTGAGTGAGCTGATACCGCTCGCCGCAGCCGAACGACCGAGCGCAGCGAGTCAGTGAGCGAGG
AAGCGGAAGAGCGCCCAATACGCAAACCGCCTCTCCCCGCGCGTTGGCCGATTCATTAATGCAGCTGGCA
CGACAGGTTTCCCGACTGGAAAGCGGGCAGTGAGCGCAACGCAATTAATACGCGTACCGCTAGCCAGGAA
GAGTTTGTAGAAACGCAAAAAGGCCATCCGTCAGGATGGCCTTCTGCTTAGTTTGATGCCTGGCAGTTTA
TGGCGGGCGTCCTGCCCGCCACCCTCCGGGCCGTTGCTTCACAACGTTCAAATCCGCTCCCGGCGGATTT
GTCCTACTCAGGAGAGCGTTCACCGACAAACAACAGATAAAACGAAAGGCCCAGTCTTCCGACTGAGCCT
TTCGTTTTATTTGATGCCTGGCAGTTCCCTACTCTCGCGTTAACGCTAGCATGGATGTTTTCCCAGTCAC
GACGTTGTAAAACGACGGCCAGTCTTAAGCTCGGGCCCCAAATAATGATTTTATTTTGACTGATAGTGAC
CTGTTCGTTGCAACAAATTGATGAGCAATGCTTTTTTATAATGCCAACTTTGTACAAAAAAGTTGGCACC
ATGGCTACTCAAGCTGATTTGATGGAGTTGGACATGGCCATGGAACCAGACAGAAAAGCGGCTGTTAGTC
ACTGGCAGCAACAGTCTTACCTGGACTCTGGAAGCCATTCTGGTGCCACTACCACAGCTCCTTCTCTGAG
TGGTAAAGGCAATCCTGAGGAAGAGGATGTGGATACCTCCCAAGTCCTGTATGAGTGGGAACAGGGATTT
TCTCAGTCCTTCACTCAAGAACAAGTAGCTGATATTGATGGACAGTATGCAATGACTCGAGCTCAGAGGG
TACGAGCTGCTATGTTCCCTGAGACATTAGATGAGGGCATGCAGATCCCATCTACACAGTTTGATGCTGC
TCATCCCACTAATGTCCAGCGTTTGGCTGAACCATCACAGATGCTGAAA
[1614 nt withheld, positions 1730-3343]
AAACGGCTTTCAGTTGAGCTGACCAGCTCTCTCTTCAGAACAGAGCCAATGGCTTGGAATGAGACTGCTG
ATCTTGGACTTGATATTGGTGCCCAGGGAGAACCCCTTGGATATCGCCAGGATGATCCTAGCTATCGTTC
TTTTCACTCTGGTGGATATGGCCAGGATGCCTTGGGTATGGACCCCATGATGGAACATGAGATGGGTGGC
CACCACCCTGGTGCTGACTATCCAGTTGATGGGCTGCCAGATCTGGGGCATGCCCAGGACCTCATGGATG
GGCTGCCTCCAGGTGACAGCAATCAGCTGGCCTGGTTTGATACTGACCTGTAATTGCCAACTTTCTTGTA
CAAAGTTGGCATTATAAGAAAGCATTGCTTATCAATTTGTTGCAACGAACAGGTCACTATCAGTCAAAAT
AAAATCATTATTTGCCATCCAGCTGATATCCCCTATAGTGAGTCGTATTACATGGTCATAGCTGTTTCCT
GGCAGCTCTGGCCCGTGTCTCAAAATCTCTGATGTTACATTGCACAAGATAAAAATATATCATCATGCCT
CCTCTAGACCAGCCAGGACAGAAATGCCTCGACTTCGCTGCTACCCAAGGTTGCCGGGTGACGCACACCG
TGGAAACGGATGAAGGCACGAACCCAGTGGACATAAGCCTGTTCGGTTCGTAAGCTGTAATGCAAGTAGC
GTATGCGCTCACGCAACTGGTCCAGAACCTTGACCGAACGCAGCGGTGGTAACGGCGCAGTGGCGGTTTT
CATGGCTTGTTATGACTGTTTTTTTGGGGTACAGTCTATGCCTCGGGCATCCAAGCAGCAAGCGCGTTAC
GCCGTGGGTCGATGTTTGATGTTATGGAGCAGCAACGATGTTACGCAGCAGGGCAGTCGCCCTAAAACAA
AGTTAAACATTATGAGGGAAGCGGTGATCGCCGAAGTATCGACTCAACTATCAGAGGTAGTTGGCGTCAT
CGAGCGCCATCTCGAACCGACGTTGCTGGCCGTACATTTGTACGGCTCCGCAGTGGATGGCGGCCTGAAG
CCACACAGTGATATTGATTTGCTGGTTACGGTGACCGTAAGGCTTGATGAAACAACGCGGCGAGCTTTGA
TCAACGACCTTTTGGAAACTTCGGCTTCCCCTGGAGAGAGCGAGATTCTCCGCGCTGTAGAAGTCACCAT
TGTTGTGCACGACGACATCATTCCGTGGCGTTATCCAGCTAAGCGCGAACTGCAATTTGGAGAATGGCAG
CGCAATGACATTCTTGCAGGTATCTTCGAGCCAGCCACGATCGACATTGATCTGGCTATCTTGCTGACAA
AAGCAAGAGAACATAGCGTTGCCTTGGTAGGTCCAGCGGCGGAGGAACTCTTTGATCCGGTTCCTGAACA
GGATCTATTTGAGGCGCTAAATGAAACCTTAACGCTATGGAACTCGCCGCCCGACTGGGCTGGCGATGAG
CGAAATGTAGTGCTTACGTTGTCCCGCATTTGGTACAGCGCAGTAACCGGCAAAATCGCGCCGAAGGATG
TCGCTGCCGACTGGGCAATGGAGCGCCTGCCGGCCCAGTATCAGCCCGTCATACTTGAAGCTAGACAGGC
TTATCTTGGACAAGAAGAAGATCGCTTGGCCTCGCGCGCAGATCAGTTGGAAGAATTTGTCCACTACGTG
AAAGGCGAGATCACCAAGGTAGTCGGCAAATAACCCTCGAGCCACCCATGACCAAAATCCCTTAACGTGA
GTTACGCGTCGTTCCACTGAGCGTCAGACCCCGTAGAAAAGATCAA
