>Addgene plasmid #81677 | pDONR223_CTNNB1_p.I35S | depositor partial sequence | sequence record 154996 | Insert sequence
ATGGCTACTCAAGCTGATTTGATGGAGTTGGACATGGCCATGGAACCAGACAGAAAAGCGGCTGTTAGTC
ACTGGCAGCAACAGTCTTACCTGGACTCTGGAAGCCATTCTGGTGCCACTACCACAGCTCCTTCTCTGAG
TGGTAAAGGCAATCCTGAGGAAGAGGATGTGGATACCTCCCAAGTCCTGTATGAGTGGGAACAGGGATTT
TCTCAGTCCTTCACTCAAGAACAAGTAGCTGATATTGATGGACAGTATGCAATGACTCGAGCTCAGAGGG
TACGAGCTGCTATGTTCCCTGAGACATTAGATGAGGGCATGCAGATCCCATCTACACAGTTTGATGCTGC
TCATCCCACTAATGTCCAGCGTTTGGCTGAACCATCACAGATGCTGAAA
[1614 nt withheld, positions 400-2013]
AAACGGCTTTCAGTTGAGCTGACCAGCTCTCTCTTCAGAACAGAGCCAATGGCTTGGAATGAGACTGCTG
ATCTTGGACTTGATATTGGTGCCCAGGGAGAACCCCTTGGATATCGCCAGGATGATCCTAGCTATCGTTC
TTTTCACTCTGGTGGATATGGCCAGGATGCCTTGGGTATGGACCCCATGATGGAACATGAGATGGGTGGC
CACCACCCTGGTGCTGACTATCCAGTTGATGGGCTGCCAGATCTGGGGCATGCCCAGGACCTCATGGATG
GGCTGCCTCCAGGTGACAGCAATCAGCTGGCCTGGTTTGATACTGACCTG
